>Addgene plasmid #229311 | pXTK074 [CDS_mRFP_PartType6] | addgene full sequence | sequence record 464700 | Addgene NGS Result
TTGAGATCCTTTTTTTCTGCGCGTAATCTGCTGCTTGCAAACAAAAAAACCACCGCTACCAGCGGTGGTT
TGTTTGCCGGATCAAGAGCTACCAACTCTTTTTCCGAAGGTAACTGGCTTCAGCAGAGCGCAGATACCAA
ATACTGTTCTTCTAGTGTAGCCGTAGTTAGGCCACCACTTCAAGAACTCTGTAGCACCGCCTACATACCT
CGCTCTGCTAATCCTGTTACCAGTGGCTGCTGCCAGTGGCGATAAGTCGTGTCTTACCGGGTTGGACTCA
AGACGATAGTTACCGGATAAGGCGCAGCGGTCGGGCTGAACGGGGGGTTCGTGCACACAGCCCAGCTTGG
AGCGAACGACCTACACCGAACTGAGATACCTACAGCGTGAGCTATGAGAAAGCGCCACGCTTCCCGAAGG
GAGAAAGGCGGACAGGTATCCGGTAAGCGGCAGGGTCGGAACAGGAGAGCGCACGAGGGAGCTTCCAGGG
GGAAACGCCTGGTATCTTTATAGTCCTGTCGGGTTTCGCCACCTCTGACTTGAGCGTCGATTTTTGTGAT
GCTCGTCAGGGGGGCGGAGCCTATGGAAAAACGCCAGCAACGCGAGTCGGTCTCTTATGGCGAGTAGCGA
AGACGTTATCAAAGAGTTCATGCGTTTCAAAGTTCGTATGGAAGGTTCCGTTAACGGTCACGAGTTCGAA
ATCGAAGGTGAAGGTGAAGGTCGTCCGTACGAAGGTACCCAGACCGCTAAACTGAAAGTTACCAAAGGTG
GTCCGCTGCCGTTCGCTTGGGACATCCTGTCCCCGCAGTTCCAGTACGGTTCCAAAGCTTACGTTAAACA
CCCGGCTGACATCCCGGACTACCTGAAACTGTCCTTCCCGGAAGGTTTCAAATGGGAACGTGTTATGAAC
TTCGAAGACGGTGGTGTTGTTACCGTTACCCAGGACTCCTCCCTGCAAGACGGTGAGTTCATCTACAAAG
TTAAACTGCGTGGTACCAACTTCCCGTCCGACGGTCCGGTTATGCAGAAAAAAACCATGGGTTGGGAAGC
TTCCACCGAACGTATGTACCCGGAAGACGGTGCTCTGAAAGGTGAAATCAAAATGCGTCTGAAACTGAAA
GACGGTGGTCACTACGACGCTGAAGTTAAAACCACCTACATGGCTAAAAAACCGGTTCAGCTGCCGGGTG
CTTACAAAACCGACATCAAACTGGACATCACCTCCCACAACGAAGACTACACCATCGTTGAACAGTACGA
ACGTGCTGAAGGTCGTCACTCCACCGGTGCTTAAATCCTGAGACCAGAGTAGCCCGCCTAATGAGCGGGC
TTTTTTTTAATTCCCCTATTTGTTTATTTTTCTAAATACATTCAAATATGTATCCGCTCATGAGACAATA
ACCCTGATAAATGCTTCAATAATATTGAAAAAGGAAGAGTATGAGCATTCAGCATTTTCGTGTGGCGCTG
ATTCCGTTTTTTGCGGCGTTTTGCCTGCCGGTGTTTGCGCATCCGGAAACCCTGGTGAAAGTGAAAGATG
CGGAAGATCAACTGGGTGCGCGCGTGGGCTATATTGAACTGGATCTGAACAGCGGCAAAATTCTGGAATC
TTTTCGTCCGGAAGAACGTTTTCCGATGATGAGCACCTTTAAAGTGCTGCTGTGCGGTGCGGTTCTGAGC
CGTGTGGATGCGGGCCAGGAACAACTGGGCCGTCGTATTCATTATAGCCAGAACGATCTGGTGGAATATA
GCCCGGTGACCGAAAAACATCTGACCGATGGCATGACCGTGCGTGAACTGTGCAGCGCGGCGATTACCAT
GAGCGATAACACCGCGGCGAACCTGCTGCTGACGACCATTGGCGGTCCGAAAGAACTGACCGCGTTTCTG
CATAACATGGGCGATCATGTGACCCGTCTGGATCGTTGGGAACCGGAACTGAACGAAGCGATTCCGAACG
ATGAACGTGATACCACCATGCCGGCAGCAATGGCGACCACCCTGCGTAAACTGCTGACGGGTGAGCTGCT
GACCCTGGCAAGCCGCCAGCAACTGATTGATTGGATGGAAGCGGATAAAGTGGCGGGTCCGCTGCTGCGT
AGCGCGCTGCCGGCTGGCTGGTTTATTGCGGATAAAAGCGGTGCGGGCGAACGTGGCAGCCGTGGCATTA
TTGCGGCGCTGGGCCCGGATGGTAAACCGAGCCGTATTGTGGTGATTTATACCACCGGCAGCCAGGCGAC
GATGGATGAACGTAACCGTCAGATTGCGGAAATTGGCGCGAGCCTGATTAAACATTGGTAAACCGATACA
ATTAAAGGCTCCTTTTGGAGCCTTTTTTTTTGGACGACCCTTGTCAGATCAAAGGATCTTC
Features (pLannotate 1.2.2; 5 found; start..end, strand, type, name):
      1..589     +  rep_origin     ori: high-copy-number ColE1/pMB1/pBR322/pUC origin of replication
    617..1294    +  CDS            mRFP1: monomeric derivative of DsRed (Campbell et al., 2002)
   1349..1440    +  promoter       AmpR promoter: bla
   1441..2298    +  CDS            bla: BLAT_ECOLX - Experimental evidence at protein level: Swiss-Prot protein existence level 1. TEM-type are the most prevalent beta-lactamases in enterobacteria; they hydrolyze the beta-lactam bond in susceptible beta-lactam antibiotics, thus conferring resistance to penicillins and cephalosporins. TEM-3 and TEM-4 are capable of hydrolyzing cefotaxime and ceftazidime. TEM-5 is capable of hydrolyzing ceftazidime. TEM-6 is capable of hydrolyzing ceftazidime and aztreonam. TEM-8/CAZ-2, TEM- 16/CAZ-7 and TEM-24/CAZ-6 are markedly active against ceftazidime. IRT- 4 shows resistance to beta-lactamase in
   2305..2344    +  terminator     fd terminator: central terminator from bacteriophage fd (Otsuka and Kunisawa, 1982)
