[The description below was written by a language model from this plasmid's Addgene catalogue record and pLannotate feature annotations shown in this document.]
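Description:
pXTK074 [CDS_mRFP_PartType6] is a small (about 2.4 kb) Golden Gate part plasmid from the XanthoMoClo toolkit, a modular cloning system developed for genetic work in the bacterial genera Xanthobacter and Roseixanthobacter. It is built on the pXTK backbone and catalogued as a bacterial expression vector, but functionally it is a storage plasmid for a single standardized part, maintained in E. coli. Propagation relies on a ColE1/pMB1-family origin. The feature annotation describes this origin as the high-copy type, whereas the catalogue lists the plasmid as low copy, and the record does not resolve this discrepancy. Selection is by ampicillin, through a TEM-type beta-lactamase gene (bla) driven by its own AmpR promoter and followed by the bacteriophage fd central terminator.

The payload is the coding sequence of mRFP1, the monomeric red fluorescent derivative of DsRed, listed as a synthetic insert and designated as a "Part Type 6" coding sequence element. No promoter, ribosome binding site or terminator is annotated around the mRFP1 open reading frame, which fits its role as a bare CDS part. In modular cloning schemes, such parts are released by a Type IIS restriction enzyme and joined with parts of other types through defined overhangs into a complete transcription unit. The record does not state which enzyme or overhangs flank the part, or what position Type 6 occupies in the XanthoMoClo assembly order. The expected use is as a source of a red fluorescent reporter for building expression cassettes or multi-gene constructs within this toolkit.
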