Addgene plasmid #229311: pXTK074 [CDS_mRFP_PartType6]
Purpose: XanthoMoClo Golden Gate Part Plasmid for cloning, contains CDS_mRFP_PartType6
Depositing lab: Michael Springer. Depositing organization: Harvard Medical School. Publication: XanthoMoClo horizontal line A Robust Modular Cloning Genetic Toolkit for the Genera Xanthobacter and Roseixanthobacter. Soltysiak MPM, Ory ALH, Lee AD, Christophersen CE, Jalihal AP, Springer M. ACS Synth Biol. 2025 Apr 18;14(4):1173-1190. doi: 10.1021/acssynbio.4c00806. Epub 2025 Mar 13. PubMed 40080684.
Backbone
  Vector backbone: pXTK
  Vector type: Bacterial Expression
Growth in bacteria
  Bacterial resistance: Ampicillin, 100 μg/mL
  Growth temperature: 37°C
  Growth strain: DH5alpha
  Copy number: Low Copy
Gene/Insert
  Gene/Insert name: mRFP (alt name: CDS_mRFP_PartType6)
  Species: Synthetic
  Cloning method: Restriction Enzyme; 5′ cloning site unknown (unknown if destroyed)
Terms and licenses: Academic/Nonprofit Terms; Industry Terms: Not Available to Industry
How to cite: pXTK074 [CDS_mRFP_PartType6] was a gift from Michael Springer (Addgene plasmid # 229311 ; http://n2t.net/addgene:229311 ; RRID:Addgene_229311)
